>Addgene plasmid #78637 | pBW102ParsR-Amp32C | addgene full sequence | sequence record 205826 | Addgene NGS Result
ATTTCAGATAAAAAAAATCCTTAGCTTTCGCTAAGGATGATTTCTGGAATTCGCGGCCGCTTCTAGAGTT
TACAGCTAGCTCAGTCCTTGGTATTATGCTAGCTCCTAGGGTCACACAGGAAAGTACCATATGTCATTTC
TGTTACCCATCCAATTGTTCAAAATTCTTGCTGATGAAACCCGTCTGGGCATCGTTTTACTGCTCAGCGA
ACTGGGAGAGTTATGCGTCTGCGATCTCTGCACTGCTCTCGACCAGTCGCAGCCCAAGATCTCCCGCCAC
CTGGCATTGCTGCGTGAAAGCGGGCTATTGCTGGACCGCAAGCAAGGTAAGTGGGTTCATTACCGCTTAT
CACCGCATATTCCAGCATGGGCGGCGAAAATTATTGATGAGGCCTGGCGATGTGAACAGGAAAAGGTTCA
GGCGATTGTCCGCAACCTGGCTCGACAAAACTGTTCCGGGGACAGTAAGAACATTTGCAGTTAAAAATTT
AGCTAAACACACATGAATTTTCAGATGTGTTTTATCCGGGTACTAGAGCCAGGCATCAAATAAAACGAAA
GGCTCAGTCGAAAGACTGGGCCTTTCGTTTTATCTGTTGTTTGTCGGTGAACGCTCTCTACTAGAGTCAC
ACTGGCTCACCTTCGGGTGGGCCTTTCTGCGTTTATATACTAGAGCCAACTCAAAATTCACACCTATTAC
CTTCCTCTGCACTTACACATTCGTTAAGTCATATATGTTTTTGACTTATCCGCTTCGAAGAGAGACACTA
CCTGCAATACTAGAGTCACACAGGAAAGTACTAGATGAGTACAGGCATCGATAAGGACGTCCGAGAGTGT
TGGGGCGTAACTGCATTATCAGCGGGTCATCAAATTGCAATGAATAGCGCGTTTCTGGATATGGACTTGC
TGTTGTGCGGGGAAACCGGCACCGGCAAGGACACACTGGCCAACCGCATTCACGAGTTGTCCAGCAGGTC
GGGACCCTTTGTGGGCATGAACTGCGCCGCCATTCCCGAGTCGCTGGCAGAGAGCCAGTTATTCGGTGTG
GTCAACGGTGCATTCACCGGCGTATGCCGGGCTCGCGAGGGCTACATAGAGGCCTCCAGTGGTGGCACCT
TGTACCTGGATGAAATCGACAGCATGCCGTTGAGCCTGCAAGCCAAACTGCTGCGTGTGTTGGAGAGTCG
AGGTATCGAGCGTCTGGGCTCGACCGAATTTATCCCGGTGGATCTGCGGATCATTGCCTCGGCCCAGCGG
CCACTGGATGAACTGGTGGAACAAGGACTTTTCCGTCGCGACCTGTTTTTTCGGCTCAACGTGCTGACGC
TTCACTTGCCAGCCTTGCGCAAACGTCGTGAACAGATCCTGCCATTGTTCGACCAGTTCACCCAGGGTAT
CGCTGCCGAGTTCGGACGTCCCGCTCCTGCGCTGGACAGCGGGCGTGTGCAGCTGCTGCTCAGCCACGAC
TGGCCGGGCAACATCCGCGAATTGAAGTCTGCGGCCAAGCGCTTCGTACTCGGCTTCCCCTTGCTGGGCG
CCGACCCTGTGGAAGCGCTTGACCCTGCCACGGGGCTGCGCACGCAAATGCGCATCATCGAGAAAATGCT
CATCCAGGATGCCTTGAAGCGGCACAGGCACAATTTCGACGCGGTGCTTCAGGAGTTGGAGTTGCCAAGA
CGCACCCTGTATCACCGCATGAAGGAACTGGGAGTTGCAGCGCCGATCGCTGCGACGGCCGGGGTCTAAT
AAAACGCAGGTGTGGTTATGCTACTAGAGTCACACAGGAAAGTACTAGATGAGTCTTGATGAAAGGTTTG
AGGATGATCTGGACGAGGAGCGGGTTCCGAATCTGGGGATAGTTGCCGAAAGTATTTCGCAACTGGGTAT
CGACGTGCTGCTATCGGGTGAGACCGGCACGGGCAAAGACACGATTGCCCGACGGATTCATGAGATGTCA
GGCCGCAAAGGGCGCCTGGTGGCGATGAATTGCGCGGCCATTCCGGAGTCCCTCGCCGAGAGCGAGTTAT
TCGGCGTGGTCAGCGGTGCCTACACCGGCGCTGATCGCTCCAGAGTCGGTTATGTCGAAGCGGCGCAGGG
CGGCACGCTGTACCTGGATGAGATCGATAGCATGCCGCTGAGCCTGCAAGCCAAATTGCTGAGGGTGCTG
GAAACCCGAGCGCTTGAACGGCTGGGTTCGACGTCGACGATCAAGCTGGATATCTGCGTGATCGCCTCCG
CCCAATGCTCGCTGGACGACGCCGTCGAGCGGGGGCAGTTTCGTCGCGATCTGTATTTTCGCCTGAACGT
CCTGACACTCAAGCTTCCTCCGCTACGTAACCAGTCTGATCGCATAGTTCCCCTGTTCACACGTTTTACG
GCCGCCGCCGCGAGGGAGCTCGGTGTTCCCGTTCCCGATGTTTGCCCACTGCTGCACAAAGTGCTGCTGG
GCCACGACTGGCCCGGCAATATCCGTGAGCTCAAGGCGGCAGCCAAACGCCATGTGCTGGGTTTCCCCTT
GCTGGGCGCCGAGCCGCAGGGCGAAGAGCACTTGGCCTGTGGGCTCAAATCGCAATTGCGAGTGATCGAA
AAAGCCCTGATTCAGGAGTCGCTCAAGCGCCACGACAATTGTGTGGATTCGGTAAGCCTGGAACTGGACG
TGCCACGCCGTACGCTCTATCGACGCATCAAAGAATTGCAGATCTAATAACCAGGCATCAAATAAAACGA
AAGGCTCAGTCGAAAGACTGGGCCTTTCGTTTTATCTGTTGTTTGTCGGTGAACGCTCTCTACTAGAGTC
ACACTGGCTCACCTTCGGGTGGGCCTTTCTGCGTTTATATACTAGAGGCCGGATTATGTCCGCTGAGTGG
GTCACGGTCCCGGATCAGTTCCCTTGCGAAGCTGACCGATGTTTTTGTGCCAAAAGCTGTTGTGGCAAAA
AACGGTTTGCGCAAAGTTTTGTATTACAAAGAATTTCACATTTTAAAATATCTTTATAAATCAATCAGTT
ATTTCTATTTTTAAGCTGGCATGGTTATCGCTATAGGGCTTGTACTACTAGAGATTAAAGAGGAGAAATA
CTAGATGCGTAAAGGAGAAGAACTTTTCACTGGAGTTGTCCCAATTCTTGTTGAATTAGATGGTGATGTT
AATGGGCACAAATTTTCTGTCAGTGGAGAGGGTGAAGGTGATGCAACATACGGAAAACTTACCCTTAAAT
TTATTTGCACTACTGGAAAACTACCTGTTCCATGGCCAACACTTGTCACTACTTTCGGTTATGGTGTTCA
ATGCTTTGCGAGATACCCAGATCATATGAAACAGCATGACTTTTTCAAGAGTGCCATGCCCGAAGGTTAT
GTACAGGAAAGAACTATATTTTTCAAAGATGACGGGAACTACAAGACACGTGCTGAAGTCAAGTTTGAAG
GTGATACCCTTGTTAATAGAATCGAGTTAAAAGGTATTGATTTTAAAGAAGATGGAAACATTCTTGGACA
CAAATTGGAATACAACTATAACTCACACAATGTATACATCATGGCAGACAAACAAAAGAATGGAATCAAA
GTTAACTTCAAAATTAGACACAACATTGAAGATGGAAGCGTTCAACTAGCAGACCATTATCAACAAAATA
CTCCAATTGGCGATGGCCCTGTCCTTTTACCAGACAACCATTACCTGTCCACACAATCTGCCCTTTCGAA
AGATCCCAACGAAAAGAGAGACCACATGGTCCTTCTTGAGTTTGTAACAGCTGCTGGGATTACACATGGC
ATGGATGAACTATACAAATAATAATACTAGAGCCAGGCATCAAATAAAACGAAAGGCTCAGTCGAAAGAC
TGGGCCTTTCGTTTTATCTGTTGTTTGTCGGTGAACGCTCTCTACTAGAGTCACACTGGCTCACCTTCGG
GTGGGCCTTTCTGCGTTTATATACTAGTAGCGGCCGCTGCAGTCCGGCAAAAAAGGGCAAGGTGTCACCA
CCCTGCCCTTTTTCTTTAAAACCGAAAAGATTACTTCGCGTTATGCAGGCTTCCTCGCTCACTGACTCGC
TGCGCTCGGTCGTTCGGCTGCGGCGAGCGGTATCAGCTCACTCAAAGGCGGTAATCTCGAGTCCCGTCAA
GTCAGCGTAATGCTCTGCCAGTGTTACAACCAATTAACCAATTCTGATTAGAAAAACTCATCGAGCATCA
AATGAAACTGCAATTTATTCATATCAGGATTATCAATACCATATTTTTGAAAAAGCCGTTTCTGTAATGA
AGGAGAAAACTCACCGAGGCAGTTCCATAGGATGGCAAGATCCTGGTATCGGTCTGCGATTCCGACTCGT
CCAACATCAATACAACCTATTAATTTCCCCTCGTCAAAAATAAGGTTATCAAGTGAGAAATCACCATGAG
TGACGACTGAATCCGGTGAGAATGGCAAAAGCTTATGCATTTCTTTCCAGACTTGTTCAACAGGCCAGCC
ATTACGCTCGTCATCAAAATCACTCGCATCAACCAAACCGTTATTCATTCGTGATTGCGCCTGAGCGAGA
CGAAATACGCGATCGCTGTTAAAAGGACAATTACAAACAGGAATCGAATGCAACCGGCGCAGGAACACTG
CCAGCGCATCAACAATATTTTCACCTGAATCAGGATATTCTTCTAATACCTGGAATGCTGTTTTCCCGGG
GATCGCAGTGGTGAGTAACCATGCATCATCAGGAGTACGGATAAAATGCTTGATGGTCGGAAGAGGCATA
AATTCCGTCAGCCAGTTTAGTCTGACCATCTCATCTGTAACATCATTGGCAACGCTACCTTTGCCATGTT
TCAGAAACAACTCTGGCGCATCGGGCTTCCCATACAATCGATAGATTGTCGCACCTGATTGCCCGACATT
ATCGCGAGCCCATTTATACCCATATAAATCAGCATCCATGTTGGAATTTAATCGCGGCCTGGAGCAAGAC
GTTTCCCGTTGAATATGGCTCATAACACCCCTTGTATTACTGTTTATGTAAGCAGACAGTTTTATTGTTC
ATGATGATATATTTTTATCTTGTGCAATGTAACATCAGAGATTTTGAGACACAACGTGGCTTTGTTGAAT
AAATCGAACTTTTGCTGAGTTGAAGGATCAGATCACGCATCTTCCCGACAACGCAGACCGTTCCGTGGCA
AAGCAAAAGTTCAAAATCACCAACTGGTCCACCTACAACAAAGCTCTCATCAACCGTGGCTCCCTCACTT
TCTGGCTGGATGATGGGGCGATTCAGGCCTGGTATGAGTCAGCAACACCTTCTTCACGAGGCAGACCTCA
GCGCTAGCGGAGTGTATACTGGCTTACTATGTTGGCACTGATGAGGGTGTCAGTGAAGTGCTTCATGTGG
CAGGAGAAAAAAGGCTGCACCGGTGCGTCAGCAGAATATGTGATACAGGATATATTCCGCTTCCTCGCTC
ACTGACTCGCTACGCTCGGTCGTTCGACTGCGGCGAGCGGAAATGGCTTACGAACGGGGCGGAGATTTCC
TGGAAGATGCCAGGAAGATACTTAACAGGGAAGTGAGAGGGCCGCGGCAAAGCCGTTTTTCCATAGGCTC
CGCCCCCCTGACAAGCATCACGAAATCTGACGCTCAAATCAGTGGTGGCGAAACCCGACAGGACTATAAA
GATACCAGGCGTTTCCCCCTGGCGGCTCCCTCGTGCGCTCTCCTGTTCCTGCCTTTCGGTTTACCGGTGT
CATTCCGCTGTTATGGCCGCGTTTGTCTCATTCCACGCCTGACACTCAGTTCCGGGTAGGCAGTTCGCTC
CAAGCTGGACTGTATGCACGAACCCCCCGTTCAGTCCGACCGCTGCGCCTTATCCGGTAACTATCGTCTT
GAGTCCAACCCGGAAAGACATGCAAAAGCACCACTGGCAGCAGCCACTGGTAATTGATTTAGAGGAGTTA
GTCTTGAAGTCATGCGCCGGTTAAGGCTAAACTGAAAGGACAAGTTTTGGTGACTGCGCTCCTCCAAGCC
AGTTACCTCGGTTCAAAGAGTTGGTAGCTCAGAGAACCTTCGAAAAACCGCCCTGCAAGGCGGTTTTTTC
GTTTTCAGAGCAAGAGATTACGCGCAGACCAAAACGATCTCAAGAAGATCATCTTATTAAGGGGTCTGAC
GCTCAGTGGAACGAAAACTCACGTTAAGGGATTTTGGTCATGAGATTATCAAAAAGGATCTTCACCTAGA
TCCTTTTAAATTAAAAATGAAGTTTTAAATCAATCTAAAGTATATATGAGTAAACTTGGTCTGACAGTTA
CCAATGCTTAATCAGTGAGGCACCTATCTCAGCGATCTGTCTATTTCGTTCATCCATAGTTGCCTGACTC
CCCGTCGTGTAGATAACTACGATACGGGAGGGCTTACCATCTGGCCCCAGTGCTGCAATGATACCGCGAG
ACCCACGCTCACCGGCTCCAGATTTATCAGCAATAAACCAGCCAGCCGGAAGGGCCGAGCGCAGAAGTGG
TCCTGCAACTTTATCCGCCTCCATCCAGTCTATTCCATGGTGCCACCTGACGTCTAAGAAACCATTATTA
TCATGACATTAACCTATAAAAATAGGCGTATCACGAGGCAGA
Features (pLannotate 1.2.2; 20 found; start..end, strand, type, name):
      1..44      -  terminator     bacterial terminator: putative bacterial transcription terminator
     47..68      +  misc_feature   BioBrick prefix: BioBrick prefix for parts that do not start with "ATG"
     72..94      +  promoter       J23119(SpeI) promoter (fragment): bacterial promoter (Registry of Standard Biological Parts BBa J23119) modified to end with an SpeI site
    131..481     +  CDS            arsR: ARSR_ECOLI - Also known as arsE. Protein inferred from homology: Swiss-Prot protein existence level 3. Transcriptional repressor for the arsEFG operon. ArsE is a trans-acting regulatory protein which controls its own expression. The repressive effect of ArsE is alleviated by oxyions of +III oxidation state of arsenic, antimony, and bismuth, as well as arsenate (As(V)) (By similarity). From Escherichia coli (strain K12).
    547..618     +  terminator     rrnB T1 terminator: transcription terminator T1 from the E. coli rrnB gene
    634..661     +  terminator     T7Te terminator: phage T7 early transcription terminator
    898..1521    +  CDS            hyfR (fragment): HYFR_ECOLI - Experimental evidence at protein level: Swiss-Prot protein existence level 1. A transcriptional activator of its own operon; when overexpressed operon expression is strongly enhanced by low pH (under pH 6.0), strongly inhibited by O(2) but only weakly stimulated by fumarate (PubMed:12426353, PubMed:14702328). Expression in situ is very weak (PubMed:12426353, PubMed:14702328). From Escherichia coli (strain K12).
   1859..2509    +  CDS            hyfR (fragment): HYFR_ECOLI - Experimental evidence at protein level: Swiss-Prot protein existence level 1. A transcriptional activator of its own operon; when overexpressed operon expression is strongly enhanced by low pH (under pH 6.0), strongly inhibited by O(2) but only weakly stimulated by fumarate (PubMed:12426353, PubMed:14702328). Expression in situ is very weak (PubMed:12426353, PubMed:14702328). From Escherichia coli (strain K12).
   2719..2790    +  terminator     rrnB T1 terminator: transcription terminator T1 from the E. coli rrnB gene
   2806..2833    +  terminator     T7Te terminator: phage T7 early transcription terminator
   3085..3798    +  CDS            hfriFP: hfriFP is a fluorescent protein published in 2013, derived from Herbaspirillum frisingense.
   3821..3892    +  terminator     rrnB T1 terminator: transcription terminator T1 from the E. coli rrnB gene
   3908..3935    +  terminator     T7Te terminator: phage T7 early transcription terminator
   3942..3962    +  misc_feature   BioBrick suffix: universal suffix for all parts
   3963..4020    +  terminator     his operon terminator: This putative transcriptin terminator from the E. coli his operon has a 2-bp deletion introduced during synthesis. Its efficiency has not been determined.
   4178..4993    -  CDS            KanR: aminoglycoside phosphotransferase; aph(3')-Ia; confers resistance to kanamycin in bacteria or G418 (Geneticin®) in eukaryotes
   5320..5346    +  misc_feature   bom (fragment): basis of mobility region from pBR322
   5445..5500    -  rep_origin     RSF ori (fragment): Plasmids containing the RSF 1030 origin of replication can be propagated in E. coli cells that contain additional plasmids with compatible origins.
   5588..6133    -  rep_origin     p15A ori: Plasmids containing the medium-copy-number p15A origin of replication can be propagated in E. coli cells that contain a second plasmid with the ColE1 origin.
   6299..6544    -  CDS            bla(M) (fragment): β-lactamase lacking the signal sequence; bla(M); allows cytosolic expression of β-lactamase
