[The description below was written by a language model from this plasmid's Addgene catalogue record and pLannotate feature annotations shown in this document.]
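Description:
pBW102ParsR-Amp32C is a 6.6 kb bacterial synthetic-biology plasmid built on the pBW100ParsR backbone. It carries an arsenic-responsive sensor coupled to a transcriptional amplifier and a GFP readout. It replicates in E. coli from a p15A origin (catalogued as low copy) and is selected with kanamycin through an aph(3')-Ia gene. A short β-lactamase fragment and partial bom and RSF-type origin matches are also annotated, but these appear to be backbone remnants rather than functional elements. The payload sits between a BioBrick prefix and suffix and is flanked by terminators that insulate it from the backbone.

The first module is a J23119-type constitutive promoter driving E. coli arsR, the repressor that is released by arsenite, arsenate and related oxyions, followed by rrnB T1/T7Te double terminators. The insert name (30hrpR-32hrpS-t-hrpL-30gfp-t) describes the rest. hrpR and hrpS each have their own ribosome binding site variant ("30" and "32") and are followed by a terminator. After that come the hrpL promoter, a gfp reporter and a final terminator. The backbone name implies that an ArsR-regulated promoter drives hrpR and hrpS, although no such promoter is annotated and the record only says "see insert". The two reading frames labelled as hyfR fragments occupy the positions expected for hrpR and hrpS, so they are probably homology hits to these related enhancer-binding activators. Likewise, the "hfriFP" call most likely corresponds to the stated gfp.

In this design, HrpR and HrpS act together to activate the hrpL promoter, so a weak arsenic-induced input is scaled up into a stronger fluorescent output. The associated publication concerns modular, tunable genetic amplifiers for cascaded gene networks.
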