Addgene plasmid #78637: pBW102ParsR-Amp32C
Purpose: pBW100ParsR carrying 30hrpR-32hrpS-t-hrpL-30gfp-t
Depositing lab: Baojun Wang. Depositing organization: University of Edinburgh. Publication: Engineering modular and tunable genetic amplifiers for scaling transcriptional signals in cascaded gene networks. Wang B, Barahona M, Buck M. Nucleic Acids Res. 2014 Aug;42(14):9484-92. doi: 10.1093/nar/gku593. Epub 2014 Jul 16. PubMed 25030903.
Backbone
  Vector backbone: pBW100ParsR
  Backbone manufacturer: Wang Lab
  Vector type: Synthetic Biology
Growth in bacteria
  Bacterial resistance: Kanamycin, 50 μg/mL
  Growth temperature: 37°C
  Growth strain: DH5alpha
  Copy number: Low Copy
Gene/Insert
  Gene/Insert name: 30hrpR-32hrpS-t-hrpL-30gfp-t
  Species: Synthetic
  Promoter: see insert
  Cloning method: Unknown
  Sequencing primers: 5′ pBRforEco; 3′ RNAde-BB-2R
Terms and licenses: Academic/Nonprofit Terms; Industry Terms: Not Available to Industry
How to cite: pBW102ParsR-Amp32C was a gift from Baojun Wang (Addgene plasmid # 78637 ; http://n2t.net/addgene:78637 ; RRID:Addgene_78637)
