>Addgene plasmid #78637 | pBW102ParsR-Amp32C | depositor partial sequence | sequence record 146748 | gfp
ATGCGTAAAGGAGAAGAACTTTTCACTGGAGTTGTCCCAATTCTTGTTGAATTAGATGGTGATGTTAATG
GGCACAAATTTTCTGTCAGTGGAGAGGGTGAAGGTGATGCAACATACGGAAAACTTACCCTTAAATTTAT
TTGCACTACTGGAAAACTACCTGTTCCATGGCCAACACTTGTCACTACTTTCGGTTATGGTGTTCAATGC
TTTGCGAGATACCCAGATCATATGAAACAGCATGACTTTTTCAAGAGTGCCATGCCCGAAGGTTATGTAC
AGGAAAGAACTATATTTTTCAAAGATGACGGGAACTACAAGACACGTGCTGAAGTCAAGTTTGAAGGTGA
TACCCTTGTTAATAGAATCGAGTTAAAAGGTATTGATTTTAAAGAAGATGGAAACATTCTTGGACACAAA
TTGGAATACAACTATAACTCACACAATGTATACATCATGGCAGACAAACAAAAGAATGGAATCAAAGTTA
ACTTCAAAATTAGACACAACATTGAAGATGGAAGCGTTCAACTAGCAGACCATTATCAACAAAATACTCC
AATTGGCGATGGCCCTGTCCTTTTACCAGACAACCATTACCTGTCCACACAATCTGCCCTTTCGAAAGAT
CCCAACGAAAAGAGAGACCACATGGTCCTTCTTGAGTTTGTAACAGCTGCTGGGATTACACATGGCATGG
ATGAACTATACAAATAATAA
