>Addgene plasmid #78637 | pBW102ParsR-Amp32C | addgene partial sequence | sequence record 154137 | GFPfusionREV 5'-CTCCACTGACAGAAAATTTG-3'
AGAATTGGGACAACTCCAGTGAAAAGTTCTTCTCCTTTACGCATCTAGTATTTCTCCTCTTTAATCTCTA
GTAGTACAAGCCCTATAGCGATAACCATGCCAGCTTAAAAATAGAAATAACTGATTGATTTATAAAGATA
TTTTAAAATGTGAAATTCTTTGTAATACAAAACTTTGCGCAAACCGTTTTTTGCCACAACAGCTTTTGGC
ACAAAAACATCGGTCAGCTTCGCAAGGGAACTGATCCGGGACCGTGACCCACTCAGCGGACATAATCCGG
CCTCTAGTATATAAACGCAGAAAGGCCCACCCGAAGGTGAGCCAGTGTGACTCTAGTAGAGAGCGTTCAC
CGACAAACAACAGATAAAACGAAAGGCCCAGTCTTTCGACTGAGCCTTTCGTTTTATTTGATGCCTGGTT
ATTAGATCTGCAATTCTTTGATGCGTCGATAGAGCGTACGGCGTGGCACGTCCAGTTCCAGGCTTACCGA
ATCCACACAATTGTCGTGGCGCTTGAGCGACTCCTGAATCAGGGCTTTTTCGATCACTCGCAATTGCGAT
TTGAGCCCACAGGCCAAGTGCTCTTCGCCCTGCGGCTCGGCGCCCAGCAAGGGGAAACCCAGCACATGGC
GTTTGGCTGCCGCCTTGAGCTCACGGATATTGCCGGGCCAGTCGTGGCCCAGCAGCACTTTGTGCAGCAG
TGGGCAAACATCGGGAACGGGAACACCGAGCTCCCTCGCGGCGGCGGCCGTAAAACGTGTGAACAGGGGA
ACTATGCGATCAGACTGGTTACGTAGCGGAGGAAGCTTGAGTGTCAGGACGTTCAGGCGAAAATACAGAT
CGCGACGAAACTGCCCC
