>Addgene plasmid #78637 | pBW102ParsR-Amp32C | addgene partial sequence | sequence record 154138 | MoCloR 5'-gccacctgacgtctaagaaacc-3'
AAAATAGGCGTATCACGAGGCAGAATTTCAGATAAAAAAAATCCTTAGCTTTCGCTAAGGATGATTTCTG
GAATTCGCGGCCGCTTCTAGAGTTTACAGCTAGCTCAGTCCTTGGTATTATGCTAGCTCCTAGGGTCACA
CAGGAAAGTACCATATGTCATTTCTGTTACCCATCCAATTGTTCAAAATTCTTGCTGATGAAACCCGTCT
GGGCATCGTTTTACTGCTCAGCGAACTGGGAGAGTTATGCGTCTGCGATCTCTGCACTGCTCTCGACCAG
TCGCAGCCCAAGATCTCCCGCCACCTGGCATTGCTGCGTGAAAGCGGGCTATTGCTGGACCGCAAGCAAG
GTAAGTGGGTTCATTACCGCTTATCACCGCATATTCCAGCATGGGCGGCGAAAATTATTGATGAGGCCTG
GCGATGTGAACAGGAAAAGGTTCAGGCGATTGTCCGCAACCTGGCTCGACAAAACTGTTCCGGGGACAGT
AAGAACATTTGCAGTTAAAAATTTAGCTAAACACACATGAATTTTCAGATGTGTTTTATCCGGGTACTAG
AGCCAGGCATCAAATAAAACGAAAGGCTCAGTCGAAAGACTGGGCCTTTCGTTTTATCTGTTGTTTGTCG
GTGAACGCTCTCTACTAGAGTCACACTGGCTCACCTTCGGGTGGGCCTTTCTGCGTTTATATACTAGAGC
CAACTCAAAATTCACACCTATTACCTTCCTCTGCACTTACACATTCGTTAAGTCATATATGTTTTTGACT
TATCCGCTTCGAAGAGAGACACTACCTGCAATACTAGAGTCACACAGGAAAGTACTAGATGAGTACAGGC
ATCGATAAGGACGTCCGAGAGTGTTGGGG
